>Addgene plasmid #247895 | SFB-XPF-L230P | addgene full sequence | sequence record 494942 | Addgene NGS Result
TAGCCCATATATGGAGTTCCGCGTTACATAACTTACGGTAAATGGCCCGCCTGGCTGACCGCCCAACGAC
CCCCGCCCATTGACGTCAATAATGACGTATGTTCCCATAGTAACGCCAATAGGGACTTTCCATTGACGTC
AATGGGTGGAGTATTTACGGTAAACTGCCCACTTGGCAGTACATCAAGTGTATCATATGCCAAGTACGCC
CCCTATTGACGTCAATGACGGTAAATGGCCCGCCTGGCATTATGCCCAGTACATGACCTTATGGGACTTT
CCTACTTGGCAGTACATCTACGTATTAGTCATCGCTATTACCATGGTGATGCGGTTTTGGCAGTACATCA
ATGGGCGTGGATAGCGGTTTGACTCACGGGGATTTCCAAGTCTCCACCCCATTGACGTCAATGGGAGTTT
GTTTTGGCACCAAAATCAACGGGACTTTCCAAAATGTCGTAACAACTCCGCCCCATTGACGCAAATGGGC
GGTAGGCGTGTACGGTGGGAGGTCTATATAAGCAGAGCTGGTTTAGTGAACCGTCAGATCCGCTAGCGCT
ACCGGACTCAGATCTCGAGGCCACCATGAAAGAAACCGCTGCTGCTAAATTCGAACGCCAGCACATGGAC
AGCGGAGCCGGCGCAGGAGCCGGCGCTGACGCGCCTGACTACAAAGACGATGACGACAAGGGAGATTACA
AGGATGACGATGACAAAGGCGCGTCGATGGACGAGAAGACCACCGGCTGGCGGGGCGGCCACGTGGTGGA
GGGCCTGGCCGGCGAGCTGGAGCAGCTGCGGGCCAGGCTGGAGCACCACCCTCAGGGCCAGCGGGAGCCC
TCCGGCGGCTGCAAGCTGGGCGGCGCGCCTGAATTCTGCAGTCGACGGTACCGCGGGCCCATCGCTCGAG
AGACAAGTTTGTACAAAAAAGCAGGCTTCATGGAGTCAGGGCAGCCGGCTCGACGGATTGCCATGGCGCC
GCTGCTGGAGTACGAGCGACAGCTGGTGCTGGAACTGCTCGACACTGACGGGCTAGTAGTGTGCGCCCGC
GGGCTCGGCGCGGACCGGCTCCTCTACCACTTTCTCCAGCTGCACTGCCACCCAGCCTGCCTGGTGCTGG
TGCTCAACACGCAGCCGGCCGAGGAGGAGTATTTTATCAATCAGCTGAAGATAGAAGGAGTTGAACACCT
CCCTCGCCGTGTAACAAATGAAATCACAAGCAACAGTCGCTATGAAGTTTACACACAAGGTGGTGTTATA
TTTGCGACAAGTAGGATACTTGTGGTTGACTTCTTGACTGATAGAATACCTTCAGATTTAATTACTGGCA
TCTTGGTGTATAGAGCCCACAGAATAATCGAGTCTTGTCAAGAAGCATTCATCTTGCGCCTCTTTCGCCA
GAAAAACAAACGTGGTTTTATTAAAGCTTTCACAGACAATGCTGTTGCCTTTGATACTGGTTTTTGTCAT
GTGGAAAGAGTGATGAGAAATCTTTTTGTGAGGAAACTGTATCTGTGGCCAAGGTTCCATGTAGCAGTAA
ACTCATTTTTAGAACAGCACAAACCTGAAGTTGTAGAAATCCATGTTTCTATGACACCTACCATGCTTGC
TATACAGACTGCTATACCGGACATTTTAAATGCATGTCTAAAGGAACTAAAATGCCATAACCCATCGCTT
GAAGTGGAAGATTTATCTTTAGAAAATGCTATTGGAAAACCTTTTGACAAGACAATCCGCCATTATCTGG
ATCCTTTGTGGCACCAGCTTGGAGCCAAGACTAAATCCTTAGTTCAGGATTTGAAGATATTACGAACTTT
GCTGCAGTATCTCTCTCAGTATGATTGTGTCACATTTCTTAATCTTCTGGAATCTCTGAGAGCAACGGAA
AAAGCTTTTGGTCAGAATTCAGGTTGGCTGTTTCTTGACTCCAGCACCTCGATGTTTATAAATGCTCGAG
CAAGGGTTTATCATCTTCCAGATGCCAAAATGAGTAAAAAAGAAAAAATATCTGAAAAAATGGAAATTAA
AGAAGGGGAAGAAACAAAAAAGGAACTGGTCCTAGAAAGCAACCCAAAGTGGGAGGCACTGACTGAAGTA
TTAAAAGAAATTGAGGCAGAAAATAAGGAGAGTGAAGCTCTTGGTGGTCCAGGTCAAGTACTGATTTGTG
CAAGTGATGACCGAACATGTTCCCAGCTGAGAGACTATATCACTCTTGGAGCGGAGGCCTTCTTATTGAG
GCTCTACAGGAAAACCTTTGAGAAGGATAGCAAAGCTGAAGAAGTCTGGATGAAATTTAGGAAGGAAGAC
AGTTCAAAGAGAATTAGGAAATCTCACAAAAGACCTAAAGACCCCCAAAACAAAGAACGGGCTTCTACCA
AAGAAAGAACCCTCAAAAAGAAAAAACGGAAGTTGACCTTAACTCAAATGGTAGGAAAACCTGAAGAACT
GGAAGAGGAAGGAGATGTCGAGGAAGGATATCGTCGAGAAATAAGCAGTAGCCCAGAAAGCTGCCCGGAA
GAAATTAAGCATGAAGAATTTGATGTAAATTTGTCATCGGATGCTGCTTTCGGAATCCTGAAAGAACCCC
TCACTATCATCCATCCGCTTCTGGGTTGCAGCGACCCCTATGCTCTGACAAGGGTACTACATGAAGTGGA
GCCAAGATACGTGGTTCTTTATGACGCAGAGCTAACCTTTGTTCGGCAGCTTGAAATTTACAGGGCGAGT
AGGCCTGGGAAACCTCTGAGGGTTTACTTTCTTATATACGGAGGTTCAACTGAGGAACAACGCTATCTCA
CTGCTTTGCGGAAAGAAAAGGAAGCTTTTGAAAAACTCATAAGGGAAAAAGCAAGCATGGTTGTCCCTGA
AGAAAGAGAAGGCAGAGATGAAACAAACTTAGACCTAGTAAGAGGCACAGCATCTGCAGATGTTTCCACT
GACACTCGGAAAGCCGGTGGCCAGGAACAGAATGGTACACAGCAAAGCATAGTTGTGGATATGCGTGAAT
TTCGAAGTGAGCTTCCATCTCTGATCCATCGTCGGGGCATTGACATTGAACCCGTGACTTTAGAGGTTGG
AGATTACATCCTCACTCCAGAAATGTGCGTGGAGCGCAAGAGTATCAGTGATTTAATCGGCTCTTTAAAT
AACGGCCGCCTCTACAGCCAGTGCATCTCCATGTCCCGCTACTACAAGCGTCCCGTGCTTCTGATTGAGT
TTGACCCTAGCAAGCCTTTCTCTCTCACTTCCCGAGGTGCCTTGTTTCAGGAGATCTCCAGCAATGACAT
TAGTTCCAAACTCACTCTTCTTACACTTCACTTCCCCAGACTACGGATTCTCTGGTGCCCCTCTCCTCAT
GCAACGGCGGAGTTGTTTGAGGAGCTGAAACAAAGCAAGCCACAGCCTGATGCGGCGACAGCACTGGCCA
TTACAGCAGATTCTGAAACCCTTCCCGAGTCAGAGAAGTATAATCCTGGTCCCCAAGACTTCTTGTTAAA
AATGCCAGGGGTGAATGCCAAAAACTGCCGCTCCTTGATGCACCACGTTAAGAACATCGCAGAATTAGCA
GCCCTGTCACAAGACGAGCTCACGAGTATTCTGGGGAATGCTGCAAATGCCAAACAGCTTTATGATTTCA
TTCACACCTCTTTTGCAGAAGTCGTATCAAAAGGAAAAGGGAAAAAGTGAAACCCAGCTTTCTTGTACAA
AGTGGCTCGAGCAGGGATCCGCCCCTCTCCCTCCCCCCCCCCTAACGTTACTGGCCGAAGCCGCTTGGAA
TAAGGCCGGTGTGCGTTTGTCTATATGTTATTTTCCACCATATTGCCGTCTTTTGGCAATGTGAGGGCCC
GGAAACCTGGCCCTGTCTTCTTGACGAGCATTCCTAGGGGTCTTTCCCCTCTCGCCAAAGGAATGCAAGG
TCTGTTGAATGTCGTGAAGGAAGCGTAGGAATTCGCCAGCACAGTGGTCGACCCTGTGGAATGTGTGTCA
GTTAGGGTGTGGAAAGTCCCCAGGCTCCCCAGCAGGCAGAAGTATGCAAAGCATGCATCTCAATTAGTCA
GCAACCAGGTGTGGAAAGTCCCCAGGCTCCCCAGCAGGCAGAAGTATGCAAAGCATGCATCTCAATTAGT
CAGCAACCATAGTCCCGCCCCTAACTCCGCCCATCCCGCCCCTAACTCCGCCCAGTTCCGCCCATTCTCC
GCCCCATGGCTGACTAATTTTTTTTATTTATGCAGAGGCCGAGGCCGCCTCGGCCTCTGAGCTATTCCAG
AAGTAGTGAGGAGGCTTTTTTGGAGGCCTAGGCTTTTGCAAAAAGCTTACCATGACCGAGTACAAGCCCA
CGGTGCGCCTCGCCACCCGCGACGACGTCCCCAGGGCCGTACGCACCCTCGCCGCCGCGTTCGCCGACTA
CCCCGCCACGCGCCACACCGTCGATCCGGACCGCCACATCGAGCGGGTCACCGAGCTGCAAGAACTCTTC
CTCACGCGCGTCGGGCTCGACATCGGCAAGGTGTGGGTCGCGGACGACGGCGCCGCGGTGGCGGTCTGGA
CCACGCCGGAGAGCGTCGAAGCGGGGGCGGTGTTCGCCGAGATCGGCCCGCGCATGGCCGAGTTGAGCGG
TTCCCGGCTGGCCGCGCAGCAACAGATGGAAGGCCTCCTGGCGCCGCACCGGCCCAAGGAGCCCGCGTGG
TTCCTGGCCACCGTCGGCGTCTCGCCCGACCACCAGGGCAAGGGTCTGGGCAGCGCCGTCGTGCTCCCCG
GAGTGGAGGCGGCCGAGCGCGCCGGGGTGCCCGCCTTCCTGGAGACCTCCGCGCCCCGCAACCTCCCCTT
CTACGAGCGGCTCGGCTTCACCGTCACCGCCGACGTCGAGGTGCCCGAAGGACCGCGCACCTGGTGCATG
ACCCGCAAGCCCGGTGCCTGACGCCCGCCCCACGACCCGCAGCGCCCGACCGAAAGGAGCGCACGACCCC
ATGCATCGATAAAATAAAAGATTTTATTTAGTCTCCAGAAAAAGGGGGGAATGAAAGACCCCACCTGTAG
GTTTGGCAAGCTAGCTTAAGTAACGCCATTTTGCAAGGCATGGAAAAATACATAACTGAGAATAGAGAAG
TTCAGATCAAGGTCAGGAACAGATGGAACAGCTGAATATGGGCCAAACAGGATATCTGTGGTAAGCAGTT
CCTGCCCCGGCTCAGGGCCAAGAACAGATGGAACAGCTGAATATGGGCCAAACAGGATATCTGTGGTAAG
CAGTTCCTGCCCCGGCTCAGGGCCAAGAACAGATGGTCCCCAGATGCGGTCCAGCCCTCAGCAGTTTCTA
GAGAACCATCAGATGTTTCCAGGGTGCCCCAAGGACCTGAAATGACCCTGTGCCTTATTTGAACTAACCA
ATCAGTTCGCTTCTCGCTTCTGTTCGCGCGCTTCTGCTCCCCGAGCTCAATAAAAGAGCCCACAACCCCT
CACTCGGGGCGCCAGTCCTCCGATTGACTGAGTCGCCCGGGTACCCGTGTATCCAATAAACCCTCTTGCA
GTTGCATCCGACTTGTGGTCTCGCTGTTCCTTGGGAGGGTCTCCTCTGAGTGATTGACTACCCGTCAGCG
GGGGTCTTTCACATGCAGCATGTATCAAAATTAATTTGGTTTTTTTTCTTAAGTATTTACATTAAATGGC
CATAGTTGCATTAATGAATCGGCCAACGCGCGGGGAGAGGCGGTTTGCGTATTGGGCGCTCTTCCGCTTC
CTCGCTCACTGACTCGCTGCGCTCGGTCGTTCGGCTGCGGCGAGCGGTATCAGCTCACTCAAAGGCGGTA
ATACGGTTATCCACAGAATCAGGGGATAACGCAGGAAAGAACATGTGAGCAAAAGGCCAGCAAAAGGCCA
GGAACCGTAAAAAGGCCGCGTTGCTGGCGTTTTTCCATAGGCTCCGCCCCCCTGACGAGCATCACAAAAA
TCGACGCTCAAGTCAGAGGTGGCGAAACCCGACAGGACTATAAAGATACCAGGCGTTTCCCCCTGGAAGC
TCCCTCGTGCGCTCTCCTGTTCCGACCCTGCCGCTTACCGGATACCTGTCCGCCTTTCTCCCTTCGGGAA
GCGTGGCGCTTTCTCATAGCTCACGCTGTAGGTATCTCAGTTCGGTGTAGGTCGTTCGCTCCAAGCTGGG
CTGTGTGCACGAACCCCCCGTTCAGCCCGACCGCTGCGCCTTATCCGGTAACTATCGTCTTGAGTCCAAC
CCGGTAAGACACGACTTATCGCCACTGGCAGCAGCCACTGGTAACAGGATTAGCAGAGCGAGGTATGTAG
GCGGTGCTACAGAGTTCTTGAAGTGGTGGCCTAACTACGGCTACACTAGAAGAACAGTATTTGGTATCTG
CGCTCTGCTGAAGCCAGTTACCTTCGGAAAAAGAGTTGGTAGCTCTTGATCCGGCAAACAAACCACCGCT
GGTAGCGGTGGTTTTTTTGTTTGCAAGCAGCAGATTACGCGCAGAAAAAAAGGATCTCAAGAAGATCCTT
TGATCTTTTCTACGGGGTCTGACGCTCAGTGGAACGAAAACTCACGTTAAGGGATTTTGGTCATGAGATT
ATCAAAAAGGATCTTCACCTAGATCCTTTTGCGGCCGCAAATCAATCTAAAGTATATATGAGTAAACTTG
GTCTGACAGTTACCAATGCTTAATCAGTGAGGCACCTATCTCAGCGATCTGTCTATTTCGTTCATCCATA
GTTGCCTGACTCCCCGTCGTGTAGATAACTACGATACGGGAGGGCTTACCATCTGGCCCCAGTGCTGCAA
TGATACCGCGAGACCCACGCTCACCGGCTCCAGATTTATCAGCAATAAACCAGCCAGCCGGAAGGGCCGA
GCGCAGAAGTGGTCCTGCAACTTTATCCGCCTCCATCCAGTCTATTAATTGTTGCCGGGAAGCTAGAGTA
AGTAGTTCGCCAGTTAATAGTTTGCGCAACGTTGTTGCCATTGCTACAGGCATCGTGGTGTCACGCTCGT
CGTTTGGTATGGCTTCATTCAGCTCCGGTTCCCAACGATCAAGGCGAGTTACATGATCCCCCATGTTGTG
CAAAAAAGCGGTTAGCTCCTTCGGTCCTCCGATCGTTGTCAGAAGTAAGTTGGCCGCAGTGTTATCACTC
ATGGTTATGGCAGCACTGCATAATTCTCTTACTGTCATGCCATCCGTAAGATGCTTTTCTGTGACTGGTG
AGTACTCAACCAAGTCATTCTGAGAATAGTGTATGCGGCGACCGAGTTGCTCTTGCCCGGCGTCAATACG
GGATAATACCGCGCCACATAGCAGAACTTTAAAAGTGCTCATCATTGGAAAACGTTCTTCGGGGCGAAAA
CTCTCAAGGATCTTACCGCTGTTGAGATCCAGTTCGATGTAACCCACTCGTGCACCCAACTGATCTTCAG
CATCTTTTACTTTCACCAGCGTTTCTGGGTGAGCAAAAACAGGAAGGCAAAATGCCGCAAAAAAGGGAAT
AAGGGCGACACGGAAATGTTGAATACTCATACTCTTCCTTTTTCAATATTATTGAAGCATTTATCAGGGT
TATTGTCTCATGAGCGGATACATATTTGAATGTATTTAGAAAAATAAACAAATAGGGGTTCCGCGCACAT
TTCCCCGAAAAGTGCCACCTGCAGCCTGAATATGGGCCAAACAGGATATCTGTGGTAAGCAGTTCCTGCC
CCGGCTCAGGGCCAAGAACAGATGGAACAGCTGAATATGGGCCAAACAGGATATCTGTGGTAAGCAGTTC
CTGCCCCGGCTCAGGGCCAAGAACAGATGGTCCCCAGATGCGGTCCAGCCCTCAGCAGTTTCTAGAGAAC
CATCAGATGTTTCCAGGGTGCCCCAAGGACCTGAAATGACCCTGTGCCTTATTTGAACTAACCAATCAGT
TCGCTTCTCGCTTCTGTTCGCGCGCTTCTGCTCCCCGAGCTCAATAAAAGAGCCCACAACCCCTCACTCG
GGGCGCCAGTCCTCCGATTGACTGAGTCGCCCGGGTACCCGTGTATCCAATAAACCCTCTTGCAGTTGCA
TCCGACTTGTGGTCTCGCTGTTCCTTGGGAGGGTCTCCTCTGAGTGATTGACTACCCGTCAGCGGGGGTC
TTTCATTTGGGGGCTCGTCCGGGATCGGGAGACCCCTGCCCAGGGACCACCGACCCACCACCGGGAGGCA
AGCTGGCCAGCAACTTATCTGTGTCTGTCCGATTGTCTAGTGTCTATGACTGATTTTATGCGCCTGCGTC
GGTACTAGTTAGCTAACTAGCTCTGTATCTGGCGGACCCGTGGTGGAACTGACGAGTTCTGAACACCCGG
CCGCAACCCTGGGAGACGTCCCAGGGACTTTGGGGGCCGTTTTTGTGGCCCGACCTGAGGAAGGGAGTCG
ATGTGGAATCCGACCCCGTCAGGATATGTGGTTCTGGTAGGAGACGAGAACCTAAAACAGTTCCCGCCTC
CGTCTGAATTTTTGCTTTCGGTTTGGAACCGAAGCCGCGCGTCTTGTCTGCTGCAGCGCTGCAGCATCGT
TCTGTGTTGTCTCTGTCTGACTGTGTTTCTGTATTTGTCTGAAAATTAGGGCCAGACTGTTACCACTCCC
TTAAGTTTGACCTTAGGTCACTGGAAAGATGTCGAGCGGATCGCTCACAACCAGTCGGTAGATGTCAAGA
AGAGACGTTGGGTTACCTTCTGCTCTGCAGAATGGCCAACCTTTAACGTCGGATGGCCGCGAGACGGCAC
CTTTAACCGAGACCTCATCACCCAGGTTAAGATCAAGGTCTTTTCACCTGGCCCGCATGGACACCCAGAC
CAGGTCCCCTACATCGTGACCTGGGAAGCCTTGGCTTTTGACCCCCCTCCCTGGGTCAAGCCCTTTGTAC
ACCCTAAGCCTCCGCCTCCTCTTCCTCCATCCGCCCCGTCTCTCCCCCTTGAACCTCCTCGTTCGACCCC
GCCTCGATCCTCCCTTTATCCAGCCCTCACTCCTTCTCTAGGCGCCGGCCGGATCCCAGTGTGGTGGTAC
TAATAGTAATCAATTACGGGGTCATTAGTTCA
Features (pLannotate 1.2.2; 23 found; start..end, strand, type, name):
     22..325     +  enhancer       CMV enhancer: human cytomegalovirus immediate early enhancer
    326..529     +  promoter       CMV promoter: human cytomegalovirus (CMV) immediate early promoter
    552..579     +  misc_feature   MCS (fragment): multiple cloning site
    589..633     +  CDS            S-Tag: affinity and epitope tag derived from pancreatic ribonuclease A
    682..710     +  CDS            3xFLAG (fragment): three tandem FLAG® epitope tags
    727..840     +  CDS            SBP: streptavidin-binding peptide selected from a peptide library; binds streptavidin with nanomolar affinity (Keefe et al., 2001)
    871..900     +  misc_feature   MCS (fragment): multiple cloning site
    913..937     +  protein_bind   attB1: mutant version of attB; recombination site for the Gateway® BP reaction BP Clonase™
    940..3687    +  CDS            ERCC4: XPF_HUMAN - Also known as ERCC11, XPF. Experimental evidence at protein level: Swiss-Prot protein existence level 1. Catalytic component of a structure-specific DNA repair endonuclease responsible for the 5-prime incision during DNA repair. Involved in homologous recombination that assists in removing interstrand cross-link. From Homo sapiens (Human).
   3695..3715    -  protein_bind   attB2: mutant version of attB; core recombination site for the Gateway® BP reaction BP Clonase™
   3732..3944    +  misc_feature   IRES (fragment): internal ribosome entry site (IRES) of the encephalomyocarditis virus (EMCV)
   3983..4312    +  promoter       SV40 promoter: SV40 enhancer and early promoter
   4322..4921    +  CDS            PuroR: puromycin N-acetyltransferase; pac from Streptomyces alboniger; confers resistance to puromycin
   5020..5141    +  LTR            3' LTR (ΔU3) (fragment): self-inactivating 3' long terminal repeat (LTR) from Moloney murine leukemia virus
   5142..5611    +  LTR            LTR: long terminal repeat from Moloney murine leukemia virus
   5677..5729    -  CDS            lacI (fragment): lac repressor; lacI; The lac repressor binds to the lac operator to inhibit transcription in E. coli. This inhibition can be relieved by adding lactose or isopropyl-β-D-thiogalactopyranoside (IPTG).
   5912..6500    -  rep_origin     ori: high-copy-number ColE1/pMB1/pBR322/pUC origin of replication
   6660..7520    -  CDS            AmpR: β-lactamase; bla; confers resistance to ampicillin, carbenicillin, and related antibiotics
   7521..7625    -  promoter       AmpR promoter: bla
   7656..8125    +  LTR            LTR: long terminal repeat from Moloney murine leukemia virus
   8249..8523    +  misc_feature   MESV Ψ (fragment): packaging signal of murine embryonic stem cell virus
   8590..9006    +  CDS            gag (truncated): truncated Moloney murine leukemia virus (MMLV) gag gene lacking the start codon
   9031..9062    +  enhancer       CMV enhancer (fragment): human cytomegalovirus immediate early enhancer
