[The description below was written by a language model from this plasmid's Addgene catalogue record and pLannotate feature annotations shown in this document.]
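Description:
SFB-XPF-L230P is a mammalian expression plasmid built on the pMH-SFB-N backbone that produces human XPF (ERCC4), carrying the L230P substitution, as a fusion with an N-terminal triple affinity tag. It is propagated in E. coli as a high-copy plasmid through a ColE1/pUC-type origin and selected with ampicillin via the β-lactamase gene.

In the 9,062-nt sequenced record, the CMV immediate early enhancer and promoter drive a reading frame that begins with the S-tag, a FLAG epitope (annotated as a partial match to 3xFLAG) and the streptavidin-binding peptide, followed by the ERCC4 coding sequence. The insert is flanked by attB1 and attB2 sites, consistent with the recorded Gateway cloning into a destination version of the backbone. Downstream lie a fragment of the EMCV IRES and a separate SV40 early promoter driving puromycin N-acetyltransferase, which allows selection of transfected or stably expressing mammalian cells. The annotation also detects Moloney murine leukemia virus LTRs, a fragment of the MESV packaging signal and a truncated gag, indicating that the backbone derives from a gammaretroviral vector. The catalogue, however, lists it only as a mammalian expression vector and does not state retroviral use.

The SFB tag supports sequential purification on streptavidin and S-protein matrices, along with FLAG-based detection, making the construct suited to tandem affinity purification and pull-down studies of XPF-associated proteins. XPF is the catalytic subunit of the XPF-ERCC1 structure-specific endonuclease, and the associated publication concerns its cooperation with SLX4 and SLX4IP in interstrand crosslink repair. The record does not state the functional effect of L230P, though a point mutant of this kind would typically be compared with the wild-type protein.
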