Addgene plasmid #247895: SFB-XPF-L230P
Purpose: Mammalian expression construct for N-terminal S protein-Flag-Streptavidin binding peptide (SFB)-tagged XPF L230P
Depositing lab: Junjie Chen & Huimin Zhang. Depositing organization: University of Texas MD Anderson Cancer Center. Publication: SLX4IP acts with SLX4 and XPF-ERCC1 to promote interstrand crosslink repair. Zhang H, Chen Z, Ye Y, Ye Z, Cao D, Xiong Y, Srivastava M, Feng X, Tang M, Wang C, Tainer JA, Chen J. Nucleic Acids Res. 2019 Nov 4;47(19):10181-10201. doi: 10.1093/nar/gkz769. PubMed 31495888.
Backbone
  Vector backbone: pMH-SFB-N
  Vector type: Mammalian Expression
Growth in bacteria
  Bacterial resistance: Ampicillin, 100 μg/mL
  Growth temperature: 37°C
  Growth strain: DH5alpha
  Copy number: High Copy
Gene/Insert
  Gene/Insert name: XPF
  Species: H. sapiens (human)
  Mutation: L230P
  Entrez Gene: ERCC4 (a.k.a. ERCC11, FANCQ, RAD1, XFEPS, XPF)
  Tag / fusion protein: S protein-Flag-Streptavidin binding peptide (SFB) (N terminal on backbone)
  Cloning method: Gateway Cloning
Terms and licenses: Academic/Nonprofit Terms; Industry Terms: Not Available to Industry
How to cite: SFB-XPF-L230P was a gift from Junjie Chen & Huimin Zhang (Addgene plasmid # 247895 ; http://n2t.net/addgene:247895 ; RRID:Addgene_247895)
